Addgene plasmid #49715: pVRb21_up4014
Depositing lab: Christopher Voigt. Depositing organization: University of California, San Francisco (UCSF). Publication: Design of orthogonal genetic switches based on a crosstalk map of sigmas, anti-sigmas, and promoters. Rhodius VA, Segall-Shapiro TH, Sharon BD, Ghodasara A, Orlova E, Tabakh H, Burkhardt DH, Clancy K, Peterson TC, Gross CA, Voigt CA. Mol Syst Biol. 2013 Oct 29;9:702. doi: 10.1038/msb.2013.58. PubMed 24169405.
Backbone
  Vector backbone: pVRb
  Vector type: Bacterial Expression, Synthetic Biology
Growth in bacteria
  Bacterial resistance: Kanamycin, 50 μg/mL
  Growth temperature: 37°C
  Growth strain: DH10B
  Copy number: Low Copy
Gene/Insert
  Gene/Insert name: sfgfp
  Species: Synthetic; Aequorea victoria
  Promoter: Pecf21_up4014
  Cloning method: Ligation Independent Cloning
  Sequencing primers: 5′ tggcaattccgacgtctaag; 3′ cgttcaccgacaaacaacag
Terms and licenses: Academic/Nonprofit Terms; Industry Terms: Not Available to Industry
How to cite: pVRb21_up4014 was a gift from Christopher Voigt (Addgene plasmid # 49715 ; http://n2t.net/addgene:49715 ; RRID:Addgene_49715)
