[The description below was written by a language model from this plasmid's Addgene catalogue record and pLannotate feature annotations shown in this document.]
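Description:
pVRb21_up4014 is a low-copy bacterial reporter plasmid built on the pVRb backbone and classed as a bacterial expression and synthetic biology vector. The depositor's full sequence is 4,327 bp. It replicates from the pSC101 origin, which depends on the plasmid-encoded Rep101 (RepA) protein annotated immediately beside it. This arrangement accounts for the low copy number stated in the record. Selection is by kanamycin through the neo (nptII) aminoglycoside phosphotransferase gene, which is followed by a phage lambda t0 terminator. A short tnpA fragment next to the resistance gene is most likely leftover Tn5 sequence carried along with the kanamycin cassette, not a functional transposase.

The payload is a single reporter unit: superfolder GFP (sfgfp), a rapidly maturing, constitutively fluorescent Aequorea victoria derivative. According to the catalogue fields it is driven by the promoter Pecf21_up4014. The automated annotation does not mark this promoter as a feature, but about 115 bp of unannotated sequence lies upstream of the sfGFP coding region, where it would be expected to sit. Downstream are a small remnant of the pUC multiple cloning site and the E. coli rrnB T1 terminator, which insulates the reporter from the rest of the plasmid.

The promoter name and the associated publication, which maps crosstalk among sigma factors, anti-sigmas and their promoters, suggest that the plasmid reads out promoter activity. Fluorescence would report activation by a cognate extracytoplasmic-function sigma factor supplied from another construct. This would allow promoter–sigma orthogonality to be measured and genetic switches to be built in E. coli. The record does not itself name the sigma factor partner.
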