Features (pLannotate 1.2.2; 8 found; start..end, strand, type, name):
    116..829     +  CDS            Superfolder GFP: Superfolder GFP is a basic (constitutively fluorescent) green fluorescent protein published in 2005, derived from Aequorea victoria. It is reported to be a very rapidly-maturing weak dimer.
    843..861     +  misc_feature   MCS (fragment): pUC18/19 multiple cloning site
    874..960     +  terminator     rrnB T1 terminator: Escherichia coli rrnB; transcription terminator T1 from the E. coli rrnB gene
   1495..2445    -  CDS            Rep101: RepA protein needed for replication with the pSC101 origin; rep101
   2493..2715    -  rep_origin     pSC101 ori: low-copy replication origin that requires the Rep101 protein
   3207..3301    -  terminator     lambda t0 terminator: transcription terminator from phage lambda
   3335..4126    -  CDS            neo: KKA2_KLEPN - Also known as kan, nptII. Experimental evidence at protein level: Swiss-Prot protein existence level 1. Resistance to kanamycin, neomycin, paromomycin, ribostamycin, butirosin and gentamicin B. From Klebsiella pneumoniae.
   4158..4277    -  CDS            tnpA (fragment): TN5P_ECOLX - Also known as tnp. Experimental evidence at protein level: Swiss-Prot protein existence level 1. Mediates transposition of transposon Tn5 by a 'cut and paste' mechanism. First, the monomeric transposase binds the 19 bp inverted DNA repeats flanking the transposon. Then, dimerization of the DNA- bound transposase creates a synaptic DNA complex. After nicking of the first DNA strand, excision of the transposon proceeds through a series of intermediates. The transposase then mediates the insertion of the transposon at a new site by strand transfer. The activity of the wild- type tran
>Addgene plasmid #49715 | pVRb21_up4014 | depositor full sequence | sequence record 74511 | pVRb21_up4014 sequence 4327 bps
CAGTACAAAATTTTTTAGATGCGTTAGGCAACCCTTTTTCATCCGGCTTCGTCTATATCTATAGAAACCG
ACACCAAACCGGATCCTGTCAATTTCCGCGATAGAGGAGGTAAAGATGAGCAAAGGAGAAGAACTTTTCA
CTGGAGTTGTCCCAATTCTTGTTGAATTAGATGGTGATGTTAATGGGCACAAATTTTCTGTCCGTGGAGA
GGGTGAAGGTGATGCTACAAACGGAAAACTCACCCTTAAATTTATTTGCACTACTGGAAAACTACCTGTT
CCGTGGCCAACACTTGTCACTACTCTGACCTATGGTGTTCAATGCTTTTCCCGTTATCCGGATCACATGA
AACGGCATGACTTTTTCAAGAGTGCCATGCCCGAAGGTTATGTACAGGAACGCACTATATCTTTCAAAGA
TGACGGGACCTACAAGACGCGTGCTGAAGTCAAGTTTGAAGGTGATACCCTTGTTAATCGTATCGAGTTA
AAGGGTATTGATTTTAAAGAAGATGGAAACATTCTTGGACACAAACTCGAGTACAACTTTAACTCACACA
ATGTATACATCACGGCAGACAAACAAAAGAATGGAATCAAAGCTAACTTCAAAATTCGCCACAACGTTGA
AGATGGTTCCGTTCAACTAGCAGACCATTATCAACAAAATACTCCAATTGGCGATGGCCCTGTCCTTTTA
CCAGACAACCATTACCTGTCGACACAATCTGTCCTTTCGAAAGATCCCAACGAAAAGCGTGACCACATGG
TCCTTCTTGAGTTTGTAACTGCTGCTGGGATTACACATGGCATGGATGAGCTCTACAAATAATAAATGTC
CAGACCTGCAGGCATGCAAGCCTCTAGAGGCATCAAATAAAACGAAAGGCTCAGTCGAAAGACTGGGCCT
TTCGTTTTATCTGTTGTTTGTCGGTGAACGCTCTCCTGAGTAGGACAAATCCGCCGCCCTAGACCTAGGG
TACGGGTTTTGCTGCCCGCAAACGGGCTGTTCTGGTGTTGCTAGTTTGTTATCAGAATCGCAGATCCGGC
TTCAGGTTTGCCGGCTGAAAGCGCTATTTCTTCCAGAATTGCCATGATTTTTTCCCCACGGGAGGCGTCA
CTGGCTCCCGTGTTGTCGGCAGCTTTGATTCGATAAGCAGCATCGCCTGTTTCAGGCTGTCTATGTGTGA
CTGTTGAGCTGTAACAAGTTGTCTCAGGTGTTCAATTTCATGTTCTAGTTGCTTTGTTTTACTGGTTTCA
CCTGTTCTATTAGGTGTTACATGCTGTTCATCTGTTACATTGTCGATCTGTTCATGGTGAACAGCTTTAA
ATGCACCAAAAACTCGTAAAAGCTCTGATGTATCTATCTTTTTTACACCGTTTTCATCTGTGCATATGGA
CAGTTTTCCCTTTGATATCTAACGGTGAACAGTTGTTCTACTTTTGTTTGTTAGTCTTGATGCTTCACTG
ATAGATACAAGAGCCATAAGAACCTCAGATCCTTCCGTATTTAGCCAGTATGTTCTCTAGTGTGGTTCGT
TGTTTTTGCGTGAGCCATGAGAACGAACCATTGAGATCATGCTTACTTTGCATGTCACTCAAAAATTTTG
CCTCAAAACTGGTGAGCTGAATTTTTGCAGTTAAAGCATCGTGTAGTGTTTTTCTTAGTCCGTTACGTAG
GTAGGAATCTGATGTAATGGTTGTTGGTATTTTGTCACCATTCATTTTTATCTGGTTGTTCTCAAGTTCG
GTTACGAGATCCATTTGTCTATCTAGTTCAACTTGGAAAATCAACGTATCAGTCGGGCGGCCTCGCTTAT
CAACCACCAATTTCATATTGCTGTAAGTGTTTAAATCTTTACTTATTGGTTTCAAAACCCATTGGTTAAG
CCTTTTAAACTCATGGTAGTTATTTTCAAGCATTAACATGAACTTAAATTCATCAAGGCTAATCTCTATA
TTTGCCTTGTGAGTTTTCTTTTGTGTTAGTTCTTTTAATAACCACTCATAAATCCTCATAGAGTATTTGT
TTTCAAAAGACTTAACATGTTCCAGATTATATTTTATGAATTTTTTTAACTGGAAAAGATAAGGCAATAT
CTCTTCACTAAAAACTAATTCTAATTTTTCGCTTGAGAACTTGGCATAGTTTGTCCACTGGAAAATCTCA
AAGCCTTTAACCAAAGGATTCCTGATTTCCACAGTTCTCGTCATCAGCTCTCTGGTTGCTTTAGCTAATA
CACCATAAGCATTTTCCCTACTGATGTTCATCATCTGAGCGTATTGGTTATAAGTGAACGATACCGTCCG
TTCTTTCCTTGTAGGGTTTTCAATCGTGGGGTTGAGTAGTGCCACACAGCATAAAATTAGCTTGGTTTCA
TGCTCCGTTAAGTCATAGCGACTAATCGCTAGTTCATTTGCTTTGAAAACAACTAATTCAGACATACATC
TCAATTGGTCTAGGTGATTTTAATCACTATACCAATTGAGATGGGCTAGTCAATGATAATTACTAGTCCT
TTTCCTTTGAGTTGTGGGTATCTGTAAATTCTGCTAGACCTTTGCTGGAAAACTTGTAAATTCTGCTAGA
CCCTCTGTAAATTCCGCTAGACCTTTGTGTGTTTTTTTTGTTTATATTCAAGTGGTTATAATTTATAGAA
TAAAGAAAGAATAAAAAAAGATAAAAAGAATAGATCCCAGCCCTGTGTATAACTCACTACTTTAGTCAGT
TCCGCAGTATTACAAAAGGATGTCGCAAACGCTGTTTGCTCCTCTACAAAACAGACCTTAAAACCCTAAA
GGCTTAAGTAGCACCCTCGCAAGCTCGGGCAAATCGCTGAATATTCCTTTTGTCTCCGACCATCAGGCAC
CTGAGTCGCTGTCTTTTTCGTGACATTCAGTTCGCTGCGCTCACGGCTCTGGCAGTGAATGGGGGTAAAT
GGCACTACAGGCGCCTTTTATGGATTCATGCAAGGAAACTACCCATAATACAAGAAAAGCCCGTCACGGG
CTTCTCAGGGCGTTTTATGGCGGGTCTGCTATGTGGTGCTATCTGACTTTTTGCTGTTCAGCAGTTCCTG
CCCTCTGATTTTCCAGTCTGACCACTTCGGATTATCCCGTGACAGGTCATTCAGACTGGCTAATGCACCC
AGTAAGGCAGCGGTATCATCAACAGGCTTACCCGTCTTACTGTCCCTAGTGCTTGGATTCTCACCAATAA
AAAACGCCCGGCGGCAACCGAGCGTTCTGAACAAATCCAGATGGAGTTCTGAGGTCATTACTGGATCTAT
CAACAGGAGTCCAAGCGAGCTCTCGAACCCCAGAGTCCCGCTCAGAAGAACTCGTCAAGAAGGCGATAGA
AGGCGATGCGCTGCGAATCGGGAGCGGCGATACCGTAAAGCACGAGGAAGCGGTCAGCCCATTCGCCGCC
AAGCTCTTCAGCAATATCACGGGTAGCCAACGCTATGTCCTGATAGCGGTCCGCCACACCCAGCCGGCCA
CAGTCGATGAATCCAGAAAAGCGGCCATTTTCCACCATGATATTCGGCAAGCAGGCATCGCCATGGGTCA
CGACGAGATCCTCGCCGTCGGGCATGCGCGCCTTGAGCCTGGCGAACAGTTCGGCTGGCGCGAGCCCCTG
ATGCTCTTCGTCCAGATCATCCTGATCGACAAGACCGGCTTCCATCCGAGTACGTGCTCGCTCGATGCGA
TGTTTCGCTTGGTGGTCGAATGGGCAGGTAGCCGGATCAAGCGTATGCAGCCGCCGCATTGCATCAGCCA
TGATGGATACTTTCTCGGCAGGAGCAAGGTGAGATGACAGGAGATCCTGCCCCGGCACTTCGCCCAATAG
CAGCCAGTCCCTTCCCGCTTCAGTGACAACGTCGAGCACAGCTGCGCAAGGAACGCCCGTCGTGGCCAGC
CACGATAGCCGCGCTGCCTCGTCCTGCAGTTCATTCAGGGCACCGGACAGGTCGGTCTTGACAAAAAGAA
CCGGGCGCCCCTGCGCTGACAGCCGGAACACGGCGGCATCAGAGCAGCCGATTGTCTGTTGTGCCCAGTC
ATAGCCGAATAGCCTCTCCACCCAAGCGGCCGGAGAACCTGCGTGCAATCCATCTTGTTCAATCATGCGA
AACGATCCTCATCCTGTCTCTTGATCAGATCTTGATCCCCTGCGCCATCAGATCCTTGGCGGCAAGAAAG
CCATCCAGTTTACTTTGCAGGGCTTCCCAACCTTACCAGAGGGCGCCCCAGCTGGCAATTCCGACGTCTA
AGAAACCATTATTATCATGACATTAACCTATAAAAATAGGCGTATCACGAGGCCCTT
