>Addgene plasmid #49715 | pVRb21_up4014 | depositor partial sequence | sequence record 74108 | pECF promoter
CAGTACAAAATTTTTTAGATGCGTTAGGCAACCCTTTTTCATCCGGCTTCGTCTATATCTATAGAAACCG
ACACCAAACC
