>Addgene plasmid #49715 | pVRb21_up4014 | depositor partial sequence | sequence record 74109 | pVRb backbone
GGATCCTGTCAATTTCCGCGATAGAGGAGGTAAAGATGAGCAAAGGAGAAGAACTTTTCACTGGAGTTGT
CCCAATTCTTGTTGAATTAGATGGTGATGTTAATGGGCACAAATTTTCTGTCCGTGGAGAGGGTGAAGGT
GATGCTACAAACGGAAAACTCACCCTTAAATTTATTTGCACTACTGGAAAACTACCTGTTCCGTGGCCAA
CACTTGTCACTACTCTGACCTATGGTGTTCAATGCTTTTCCCGTTATCCGGATCACATGAAACGGCATGA
CTTTTTCAAGAGTGCCATGCCCGAAGGTTATGTACAGGAACGCACTATATCTTTCAAAGATGACGGGACC
TACAAGACGCGTGCTGAAGTCAAGTTTGAAGGTGATACCCTTGTTAATCGTATCGAGTTAAAGGGTATTG
ATTTTAAAGAAGATGGAAACATTCTTGGACACAAACTCGAGTACAACTTTAACTCACACAATGTATACAT
CACGGCAGACAAACAAAAGAATGGAATCAAAGCTAACTTCAAAATTCGCCACAACGTTGAAGATGGTTCC
GTTCAACTAGCAGACCATTATCAACAAAATACTCCAATTGGCGATGGCCCTGTCCTTTTACCAGACAACC
ATTACCTGTCGACACAATCTGTCCTTTCGAAAGATCCCAACGAAAAGCGTGACCACATGGTCCTTCTTGA
GTTTGTAACTGCTGCTGGGATTACACATGGCATGGATGAGCTCTACAAATAATAAATGTCCAGACCTGCA
GGCATGCAAGCCTCTAGAGGCATCAAATAAAACGAAAGGCTCAGTCGAAAGACTGGGCCTTTCGTTTTAT
CTGTTGTTTGTCGGTGAACGCTCTCCTGAGTAGGACAAATCCGCCGCCCTAGACCTAGGGTACGGGTTTT
GCTGCCCGCAAACGGGCTGTTCTGGTGTTGCTAGTTTGTTATCAGAATCGCAGATCCGGCTTCAGGTTTG
CCGGCTGAAAGCGCTATTTCTTCCAGAATTGCCATGATTTTTTCCCCACGGGAGGCGTCACTGGCTCCCG
TGTTGTCGGCAGCTTTGATTCGATAAGCAGCATCGCCTGTTTCAGGCTGTCTATGTGTGACTGTTGAGCT
GTAACAAGTTGTCTCAGGTGTTCAATTTCATGTTCTAGTTGCTTTGTTTTACTGGTTTCACCTGTTCTAT
TAGGTGTTACATGCTGTTCATCTGTTACATTGTCGATCTGTTCATGGTGAACAGCTTTAAATGCACCAAA
AACTCGTAAAAGCTCTGATGTATCTATCTTTTTTACACCGTTTTCATCTGTGCATATGGACAGTTTTCCC
TTTGATATCTAACGGTGAACAGTTGTTCTACTTTTGTTTGTTAGTCTTGATGCTTCACTGATAGATACAA
GAGCCATAAGAACCTCAGATCCTTCCGTATTTAGCCAGTATGTTCTCTAGTGTGGTTCGTTGTTTTTGCG
TGAGCCATGAGAACGAACCATTGAGATCATGCTTACTTTGCATGTCACTCAAAAATTTTGCCTCAAAACT
GGTGAGCTGAATTTTTGCAGTTAAAGCATCGTGTAGTGTTTTTCTTAGTCCGTTACGTAGGTAGGAATCT
GATGTAATGGTTGTTGGTATTTTGTCACCATTCATTTTTATCTGGTTGTTCTCAAGTTCGGTTACGAGAT
CCATTTGTCTATCTAGTTCAACTTGGAAAATCAACGTATCAGTCGGGCGGCCTCGCTTATCAACCACCAA
TTTCATATTGCTGTAAGTGTTTAAATCTTTACTTATTGGTTTCAAAACCCATTGGTTAAGCCTTTTAAAC
TCATGGTAGTTATTTTCAAGCATTAACATGAACTTAAATTCATCAAGGCTAATCTCTATATTTGCCTTGT
GAGTTTTCTTTTGTGTTAGTTCTTTTAATAACCACTCATAAATCCTCATAGAGTATTTGTTTTCAAAAGA
CTTAACATGTTCCAGATTATATTTTATGAATTTTTTTAACTGGAAAAGATAAGGCAATATCTCTTCACTA
AAAACTAATTCTAATTTTTCGCTTGAGAACTTGGCATAGTTTGTCCACTGGAAAATCTCAAAGCCTTTAA
CCAAAGGATTCCTGATTTCCACAGTTCTCGTCATCAGCTCTCTGGTTGCTTTAGCTAATACACCATAAGC
ATTTTCCCTACTGATGTTCATCATCTGAGCGTATTGGTTATAAGTGAACGATACCGTCCGTTCTTTCCTT
GTAGGGTTTTCAATCGTGGGGTTGAGTAGTGCCACACAGCATAAAATTAGCTTGGTTTCATGCTCCGTTA
AGTCATAGCGACTAATCGCTAGTTCATTTGCTTTGAAAACAACTAATTCAGACATACATCTCAATTGGTC
TAGGTGATTTTAATCACTATACCAATTGAGATGGGCTAGTCAATGATAATTACTAGTCCTTTTCCTTTGA
GTTGTGGGTATCTGTAAATTCTGCTAGACCTTTGCTGGAAAACTTGTAAATTCTGCTAGACCCTCTGTAA
ATTCCGCTAGACCTTTGTGTGTTTTTTTTGTTTATATTCAAGTGGTTATAATTTATAGAATAAAGAAAGA
ATAAAAAAAGATAAAAAGAATAGATCCCAGCCCTGTGTATAACTCACTACTTTAGTCAGTTCCGCAGTAT
TACAAAAGGATGTCGCAAACGCTGTTTGCTCCTCTACAAAACAGACCTTAAAACCCTAAAGGCTTAAGTA
GCACCCTCGCAAGCTCGGGCAAATCGCTGAATATTCCTTTTGTCTCCGACCATCAGGCACCTGAGTCGCT
GTCTTTTTCGTGACATTCAGTTCGCTGCGCTCACGGCTCTGGCAGTGAATGGGGGTAAATGGCACTACAG
GCGCCTTTTATGGATTCATGCAAGGAAACTACCCATAATACAAGAAAAGCCCGTCACGGGCTTCTCAGGG
CGTTTTATGGCGGGTCTGCTATGTGGTGCTATCTGACTTTTTGCTGTTCAGCAGTTCCTGCCCTCTGATT
TTCCAGTCTGACCACTTCGGATTATCCCGTGACAGGTCATTCAGACTGGCTAATGCACCCAGTAAGGCAG
CGGTATCATCAACAGGCTTACCCGTCTTACTGTCCCTAGTGCTTGGATTCTCACCAATAAAAAACGCCCG
GCGGCAACCGAGCGTTCTGAACAAATCCAGATGGAGTTCTGAGGTCATTACTGGATCTATCAACAGGAGT
CCAAGCGAGCTCTCGAACCCCAGAGTCCCGCTCAGAAGAACTCGTCAAGAAGGCGATAGAAGGCGATGCG
CTGCGAATCGGGAGCGGCGATACCGTAAAGCACGAGGAAGCGGTCAGCCCATTCGCCGCCAAGCTCTTCA
GCAATATCACGGGTAGCCAACGCTATGTCCTGATAGCGGTCCGCCACACCCAGCCGGCCACAGTCGATGA
ATCCAGAAAAGCGGCCATTTTCCACCATGATATTCGGCAAGCAGGCATCGCCATGGGTCACGACGAGATC
CTCGCCGTCGGGCATGCGCGCCTTGAGCCTGGCGAACAGTTCGGCTGGCGCGAGCCCCTGATGCTCTTCG
TCCAGATCATCCTGATCGACAAGACCGGCTTCCATCCGAGTACGTGCTCGCTCGATGCGATGTTTCGCTT
GGTGGTCGAATGGGCAGGTAGCCGGATCAAGCGTATGCAGCCGCCGCATTGCATCAGCCATGATGGATAC
TTTCTCGGCAGGAGCAAGGTGAGATGACAGGAGATCCTGCCCCGGCACTTCGCCCAATAGCAGCCAGTCC
CTTCCCGCTTCAGTGACAACGTCGAGCACAGCTGCGCAAGGAACGCCCGTCGTGGCCAGCCACGATAGCC
GCGCTGCCTCGTCCTGCAGTTCATTCAGGGCACCGGACAGGTCGGTCTTGACAAAAAGAACCGGGCGCCC
CTGCGCTGACAGCCGGAACACGGCGGCATCAGAGCAGCCGATTGTCTGTTGTGCCCAGTCATAGCCGAAT
AGCCTCTCCACCCAAGCGGCCGGAGAACCTGCGTGCAATCCATCTTGTTCAATCATGCGAAACGATCCTC
ATCCTGTCTCTTGATCAGATCTTGATCCCCTGCGCCATCAGATCCTTGGCGGCAAGAAAGCCATCCAGTT
TACTTTGCAGGGCTTCCCAACCTTACCAGAGGGCGCCCCAGCTGGCAATTCCGACGTCTAAGAAACCATT
ATTATCATGACATTAACCTATAAAAATAGGCGTATCACGAGGCCCTT
