>Addgene plasmid #49715 | pVRb21_up4014 | addgene partial sequence | sequence record 77103 | psc101-For 5'-GATCAGATCATGATCCCCTGCGCCATCAGATCC-3'
GGCGGCAAGAAAGCCATCCAGTTTACTTTGCAGGGCTTCCCAACCTTACCAGAGGGCGCCCCAGCTGGCA
ATTCCGACGTCTAAGAAACCATTATTATCATGACATTAACCTATAAAAATAGGCGTATCACGAGGCCCTT
CAGTACAAAATTTTTTAGATGCGTTAGGCAACCCTTTTTCATCCGGCTTCGTCTATATCTATAGAAACCG
ACACCAAACCGGATCCTGTCAATTTCCGCGATAGAGGAGGTAAAGATGAGCAAAGGAGAAGAACTTTTCA
CTGGAGTTGTCCCAATTCTTGTTGAATTAGATGGTGATGTTAATGGGCACAAATTTTCTGTCCGTGGAGA
GGGTGAAGGTGATGCTACAAACGGAAAACTCACCCTTAAATTTATTTGCACTACTGGAAAACTACCTGTT
CCGTGGCCAACACTTGTCACTACTCTGACCTATGGTGTTCAATGCTTTTCCCGTTATCCGGATCACATGA
AACGGCATGACTTTTTCAAGAGTGCCATGCCCGAAGGTTATGTACAGGAACGCACTATATCTTTCAAAGA
TGACGGGACCTACAAGACGCGTGCTGAAGTCAAGTTTGAAGGTGATACCCTTGTTAATCGTATCGAGTTA
AAGGGTATTGATTTTAAAGAAGATGGAAACATTCTTGGACACAAACTCGAGTACAACTTTAACTCACACA
ATGTATACATCACGGCAGACAAACAAAAGAATGGAATCAAAGCTAACTTCAAAATTCGCCACAACGTTGA
AGATGGTTCCGTTCAACTAGCAGACCATTATCAACAAAATACTCCAATTGGCGATGGCCCTGTCCTTTTA
CCAGACAACCATTACCTGTCGACACAATCTGTCCTTTCGAAAGATCCCAACGAAAAGCGTGACCACATGG
TCCTTCTTGAGTTTGTAACTGCTGCTGGGATTACACATGGCATGGATGAGCTCTACAAATAATAAATGTC
CAGACCTGCAGGCATGCAAGCCTC
